Addgene plasmid #105765: pD765 FDFT1 3'UTR
Purpose: Encodes the 3'UTR of relevant gene for validation of miRNAs targeting the 3'UTR in a dual luciferase assay
Depositing lab: Joseph Ziegelbauer. Publication: Viral microRNAs Target a Gene Network, Inhibit STAT Activation, and Suppress Interferon Responses. Ramalingam D, Ziegelbauer JM. Sci Rep. 2017 Jan 19;7:40813. doi: 10.1038/srep40813. PubMed 28102325.
Backbone
  Vector backbone: pDEST 765
  Backbone manufacturer: Promega, psiCheck2
  Vector type: Luciferase
Growth in bacteria
  Bacterial resistance: Ampicillin, 100 μg/mL
  Growth temperature: 37°C
  Growth strain: DH5alpha
  Copy number: High Copy
Gene/Insert
  Gene/Insert name: FDFT1 3'UTR
  Species: H. sapiens (human)
  Mutation: None
  Entrez Gene: FDFT1 (a.k.a. DGPT, ERG9, SQS, SS)
  Cloning method: Gateway Cloning
Terms and licenses: Academic/Nonprofit Terms; Industry Terms: Not Available to Industry
Depositor comments: 3'UTR clones downstream of Renilla luciferase reporter gene
How to cite: pD765 FDFT1 3'UTR was a gift from Joseph Ziegelbauer (Addgene plasmid # 105765 ; http://n2t.net/addgene:105765 ; RRID:Addgene_105765)
