[The description below was written by a language model from this plasmid's Addgene catalogue record and pLannotate feature annotations shown in this document.]
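Description:
pD765 FDFT1 3'UTR is a dual-luciferase reporter plasmid for mammalian cell transfection, built on pDEST 765, a Gateway-adapted derivative of the psiCHECK-2 backbone. It is propagated in E. coli from a high-copy ColE1/pUC-type origin and selected with ampicillin through the β-lactamase gene and its native promoter. The sequenced record is about 7 kb.

The plasmid carries two independent reporter cassettes. In the first, the SV40 enhancer/early promoter, followed by a chimeric β-globin/immunoglobulin intron that aids expression, drives a human codon-optimized Renilla luciferase; a T7 promoter just upstream of the coding sequence also permits in vitro transcription. The 3'UTR of human FDFT1 (squalene synthase) was introduced by Gateway recombination immediately downstream of the Renilla open reading frame. It lies in the roughly 700 bp interval between the attB1 and attB2 site remnants and ahead of a synthetic polyadenylation signal, so it becomes part of the Renilla transcript. The insert is recorded as unmutated, although the feature table does not annotate the UTR itself. The second cassette uses the HSV thymidine kinase promoter to express firefly luciferase (luc+), terminated by an SV40 poly(A) region, and serves as an internal normalization control on the same plasmid.

The construct is intended for validating microRNAs that target the FDFT1 3'UTR. A microRNA that binds the UTR reduces Renilla output relative to firefly, giving a ratio that corrects for transfection efficiency. The associated work concerned viral microRNAs and their host gene targets.
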