Features (pLannotate 1.2.2; 14 found; start..end, strand, type, name):
     61..418     +  promoter       SV40 promoter: SV40 enhancer and early promoter
    488..620     +  intron         chimeric intron: chimera between introns from human β-globin and immunoglobulin heavy chain genes
    665..683     +  promoter       T7 promoter: promoter for bacteriophage T7 RNA polymerase
    693..1628    +  CDS            hRluc: Renilla luciferase human codon-optimized
   1667..1684    +  protein_bind   attB1 (fragment): mutant version of attB; core recombination site for the Gateway® BP reaction BP Clonase™
   2391..2408    -  protein_bind   attB2 (fragment): mutant version of attB; core recombination site for the Gateway® BP reaction BP Clonase™
   2437..2485    +  polyA_signal   poly(A) signal: synthetic polyadenylation signal
   2494..3245    +  promoter       HSV TK promoter: herpes simplex virus thymidine kinase promoter
   3281..4933    +  CDS            luciferase: firefly luciferase; luc+; enhanced luc+ version of the luciferase gene AAS38485.1 42718124.0
   4977..5098    -  polyA_signal   SV40 poly(A) signal: SV40 polyadenylation signal
   5121..5189    -  CDS            large T antigen (fragment): large T antigen from SV40 (simian virus 40)
   5231..5335    +  promoter       AmpR promoter: bla
   5336..6196    +  CDS            AmpR: β-lactamase; bla; confers resistance to ampicillin, carbenicillin, and related antibiotics
   6367..6955    +  rep_origin     ori: high-copy-number ColE1/pMB1/pBR322/pUC origin of replication
>Addgene plasmid #105765 | pD765 FDFT1 3'UTR | addgene full sequence | sequence record 203166 | Addgene NGS Result
GATCTGCGCAGCACCATGGCCTGAAATAACCTCTGAAAGAGGAACTTGGTTAGGTACCTTCTGAGGCGGA
AAGAACCAGCTGTGGAATGTGTGTCAGTTAGGGTGTGGAAAGTCCCCAGGCTCCCCAGCAGGCAGAAGTA
TGCAAAGCATGCATCTCAATTAGTCAGCAACCAGGTGTGGAAAGTCCCCAGGCTCCCCAGCAGGCAGAAG
TATGCAAAGCATGCATCTCAATTAGTCAGCAACCATAGTCCCGCCCCTAACTCCGCCCATCCCGCCCCTA
ACTCCGCCCAGTTCCGCCCATTCTCCGCCCCATGGCTGACTAATTTTTTTTATTTATGCAGAGGCCGAGG
CCGCCTCGGCCTCTGAGCTATTCCAGAAGTAGTGAGGAGGCTTTTTTGGAGGCCTAGGCTTTTGCAAAAA
GCTTGATTCTTCTGACACAACAGTCTCGAACTTAAGCTGCAGAAGTTGGTCGTGAGGCACTGGGCAGGTA
AGTATCAAGGTTACAAGACAGGTTTAAGGAGACCAATAGAAACTGGGCTTGTCGAGACAGAGAAGACTCT
TGCGTTTCTGATAGGCACCTATTGGTCTTACTGACATCCACTTTGCCTTTCTCTCCACAGGTGTCCACTC
CCAGTTCAATTACAGCTCTTAAGGCTAGAGTACTTAATACGACTCACTATAGGCTAGCCACCATGGCTTC
CAAGGTGTACGACCCCGAGCAACGCAAACGCATGATCACTGGGCCTCAGTGGTGGGCTCGCTGCAAGCAA
ATGAACGTGCTGGACTCCTTCATCAACTACTATGATTCCGAGAAGCACGCCGAGAACGCCGTGATTTTTC
TGCATGGTAACGCTGCCTCCAGCTACCTGTGGAGGCACGTCGTGCCTCACATCGAGCCCGTGGCTAGATG
CATCATCCCTGATCTGATCGGAATGGGTAAGTCCGGCAAGAGCGGGAATGGCTCATATCGCCTCCTGGAT
CACTACAAGTACCTCACCGCTTGGTTCGAGCTGCTGAACCTTCCAAAGAAAATCATCTTTGTGGGCCACG
ACTGGGGGGCTTGTCTGGCCTTTCACTACTCCTACGAGCACCAAGACAAGATCAAGGCCATCGTCCATGC
TGAGAGTGTCGTGGACGTGATCGAGTCCTGGGACGAGTGGCCTGACATCGAGGAGGATATCGCCCTGATC
AAGAGCGAAGAGGGCGAGAAAATGGTGCTTGAGAATAACTTCTTCGTCGAGACCATGCTCCCAAGCAAGA
TCATGCGGAAACTGGAGCCTGAGGAGTTCGCTGCCTACCTGGAGCCATTCAAGGAGAAGGGCGAGGTTAG
ACGGCCTACCCTCTCCTGGCCTCGCGAGATCCCTCTCGTTAAGGGAGGCAAGCCCGACGTCGTCCAGATT
GTCCGCAACTACAACGCCTACCTTCGGGCCAGCGACGATCTGCCTAAGATGTTCATCGAGTCCGACCCTG
GGTTCTTTTCCAACGCTATTGTCGAGGGAGCTAAGAAGTTCCCTAACACCGAGTTCGTGAAGGTGAAGGG
CCTCCACTTCAGCCAGGAGGACGCTCCAGATGAAATGGGTAAGTACATCAAGAGCTTCGTGGAGCGCGTG
CTGAAGAACGAGCAGTAATTCTAGGCGATCGCTCGAGCCCGGGAATTCGTTTATCACAAGTTTGTACAAA
AAAGTTGGCTCCCAAATTTGTCCATAGCTGAAGTCCACCATAAAGTGGATTTACTTTTTTTCTTTAAGGA
TGGATGTTGTGTTCTCTTTATTTTTTTCCTACTACTTTAATCCCTAAAAGAACGCTGTGTGGCTGGGACC
TTTAGGAAAGTGAAATGCAGGTGAGAAGAACCTAAACATGAAAGGAAAGGGTGCCTCATCCCAGCAACCT
GTCCTTGTGGGTGATGATCACTGTGCTGCTTGCGGCTCATGGCAGAGCATTCAGTGCCACGGTTTAGGTG
AAGTCGCTGCATATGTGACTGTCATGAGATCCTACTTAGTATGATCCTGGCTAGAATGATAATTAAAAGT
ATTTAATTTGAAGCACCATTTGAATGTTCGTAATAGTAGAAAATGATGTGAATTTTCTTTCTGTTCGGCT
CCTATTTTTCTCATCATTTTGTTTTCTTTAATTGGGTTGAATGGAGTAGATAGAAATATTTATGGTTTAG
GTAACAGTTAGATGTTTCCTAAGAATGCAAACTGCCTTTTCCACACAAAGGCTGGGAATAAAATTCTGGG
TATTCTCGTATTCTCATTTAAAGGAGTTTAGCTTTCAGAGAGAAACAGCAGGATTGCTTTTGACCTTTTA
GAAGATTGGTCTCCAGTAAAGGTGGACATTTTTGAGATTTTTATAATAAAGAATTTAATTGCTCTGCATG
TCAATATCAACTTTCTTGTACAAAGTGGTGATAAACCTAGAGCGGCCGCTGGCCGCAATAAAATATCTTT
ATTTTCATTACATCTGTGTGTTGGTTTTTTGTGTGAGGATCTAAATGAGTCTTCGGACCTCGCGGGGGCC
GCTTAAGCGGTGGTTAGGGTTTGTCTGACGCGGGGGGAGGGGGAAGGAACGAAACACTCTCATTCGGAGG
CGGCTCGGGGTTTGGTCTTGGTGGCCACGGGCACGCAGAAGAGCGCCGCGATCCTCTTAAGCACCCCCCC
GCCCTCCGTGGAGGCGGGGGTTTGGTCGGCGGGTGGTAACTGGCGGGCCGCTGACTCGGGCGGGTCGCGC
GCCCCAGAGTGTGACCTTTTCGGTCTGCTCGCAGACCCCCGGGCGGCGCCGCCGCGGCGGCGACGGGCTC
GCTGGGTCCTAGGCTCCATGGGGACCGTATACGTGGACAGGCTCTGGAGCATCCGCACGACTGCGGTGAT
ATTACCGGAGACCTTCTGCGGGACGAGCCGGGTCACGCGGCTGACGCGGAGCGTCCGTTGGGCGACAAAC
ACCAGGACGGGGCACAGGTACACTATCTTGTCACCCGGAGGCGCGAGGGACTGCAGGAGCTTCAGGGAGT
GGCGCAGCTGCTTCATCCCCGTGGCCCGTTGCTCGCGTTTGCTGGCGGTGTCCCCGGAAGAAATATATTT
GCATGTCTTTAGTTCTATGATGACACAAACCCCGCCCAGCGTCTTGTCATTGGCGAATTCGAACACGCAG
ATGCAGTCGGGGCGGCGCGGTCCCAGGTCCACTTCGCATATTAAGGTGACGCGTGTGGCCTCGAACACCG
AGCGACCCTGCAGCGACCCGCTTAAAAGCTTGGCATTCCGGTACTGTTGGTAAAGCCACCATGGCCGATG
CTAAGAACATTAAGAAGGGCCCTGCTCCCTTCTACCCTCTGGAGGATGGCACCGCTGGCGAGCAGCTGCA
CAAGGCCATGAAGAGGTATGCCCTGGTGCCTGGCACCATTGCCTTCACCGATGCCCACATTGAGGTGGAC
ATCACCTATGCCGAGTACTTCGAGATGTCTGTGCGCCTGGCCGAGGCCATGAAGAGGTACGGCCTGAACA
CCAACCACCGCATCGTGGTGTGCTCTGAGAACTCTCTGCAGTTCTTCATGCCAGTGCTGGGCGCCCTGTT
CATCGGAGTGGCCGTGGCCCCTGCTAACGACATTTACAACGAGCGCGAGCTGCTGAACAGCATGGGCATT
TCTCAGCCTACCGTGGTGTTCGTGTCTAAGAAGGGCCTGCAGAAGATCCTGAACGTGCAGAAGAAGCTGC
CTATCATCCAGAAGATCATCATCATGGACTCTAAGACCGACTACCAGGGCTTCCAGAGCATGTACACATT
CGTGACATCTCATCTGCCTCCTGGCTTCAACGAGTACGACTTCGTGCCAGAGTCTTTCGACAGGGACAAA
ACCATTGCCCTGATCATGAACAGCTCTGGGTCTACCGGCCTGCCTAAGGGCGTGGCCCTGCCTCATCGCA
CCGCCTGTGTGCGCTTCTCTCACGCCCGCGACCCTATTTTCGGCAACCAGATCATCCCCGACACCGCTAT
TCTGAGCGTGGTGCCATTCCACCACGGCTTCGGCATGTTCACCACCCTGGGCTACCTGATTTGCGGCTTT
CGGGTGGTGCTGATGTACCGCTTCGAGGAGGAGCTGTTCCTGCGCAGCCTGCAAGACTACAAAATTCAGT
CTGCCCTGCTGGTGCCAACCCTGTTCAGCTTCTTCGCTAAGAGCACCCTGATCGACAAGTACGACCTGTC
TAACCTGCACGAGATTGCCTCTGGCGGCGCCCCACTGTCTAAGGAGGTGGGCGAAGCCGTGGCCAAGCGC
TTTCATCTGCCAGGCATCCGCCAGGGCTACGGCCTGACCGAGACAACCAGCGCCATTCTGATTACCCCAG
AGGGCGACGACAAGCCTGGCGCCGTGGGCAAGGTGGTGCCATTCTTCGAGGCCAAGGTGGTGGACCTGGA
CACCGGCAAGACCCTGGGAGTGAACCAGCGCGGCGAGCTGTGTGTGCGCGGCCCTATGATTATGTCCGGC
TACGTGAATAACCCTGAGGCCACAAACGCCCTGATCGACAAGGACGGCTGGCTGCACTCTGGCGACATTG
CCTACTGGGACGAGGACGAGCACTTCTTCATCGTGGACCGCCTGAAGTCTCTGATCAAGTACAAGGGCTA
CCAGGTGGCCCCAGCCGAGCTGGAGTCTATCCTGCTGCAGCACCCTAACATTTTCGACGCCGGAGTGGCC
GGCCTGCCCGACGACGATGCCGGCGAGCTGCCTGCCGCCGTCGTCGTGCTGGAACACGGCAAGACCATGA
CCGAGAAGGAGATCGTGGACTATGTGGCCAGCCAGGTGACAACCGCCAAGAAGCTGCGCGGCGGAGTGGT
GTTCGTGGACGAGGTGCCCAAGGGCCTGACCGGCAAGCTGGACGCCCGCAAGATCCGCGAGATCCTGATC
AAGGCTAAGAAAGGCGGCAAGATCGCCGTGTAATAATTCTAGAGTCGGGGCGGCCGGCCGCTTCGAGCAG
ACATGATAAGATACATTGATGAGTTTGGACAAACCACAACTAGAATGCAGTGAAAAAAATGCTTTATTTG
TGAAATTTGTGATGCTATTGCTTTATTTGTAACCATTATAAGCTGCAATAAACAAGTTAACAACAACAAT
TGCATTCATTTTATGTTTCAGGTTCAGGGGGAGGTGTGGGAGGTTTTTTAAAGCAAGTAAAACCTCTACA
AATGTGGTAAAATCGATAAGGATCCAGGTGGCACTTTTCGGGGAAATGTGCGCGGAACCCCTATTTGTTT
ATTTTTCTAAATACATTCAAATATGTATCCGCTCATGAGACAATAACCCTGATAAATGCTTCAATAATAT
TGAAAAAGGAAGAGTATGAGTATTCAACATTTCCGTGTCGCCCTTATTCCCTTTTTTGCGGCATTTTGCC
TTCCTGTTTTTGCTCACCCAGAAACGCTGGTGAAAGTAAAAGATGCTGAAGATCAGTTGGGTGCACGAGT
GGGTTACATCGAACTGGATCTCAACAGCGGTAAGATCCTTGAGAGTTTTCGCCCCGAAGAACGTTTTCCA
ATGATGAGCACTTTTAAAGTTCTGCTATGTGGCGCGGTATTATCCCGTATTGACGCCGGGCAAGAGCAAC
TCGGTCGCCGCATACACTATTCTCAGAATGACTTGGTTGAGTACTCACCAGTCACAGAAAAGCATCTTAC
GGATGGCATGACAGTAAGAGAATTATGCAGTGCTGCCATAACCATGAGTGATAACACTGCGGCCAACTTA
CTTCTGACAACGATCGGAGGACCGAAGGAGCTAACCGCTTTTTTGCACAACATGGGGGATCATGTAACTC
GCCTTGATCGTTGGGAACCGGAGCTGAATGAAGCCATACCAAACGACGAGCGTGACACCACGATGCCTGT
AGCAATGGCAACAACGTTGCGCAAACTATTAACTGGCGAACTACTTACTCTAGCTTCCCGGCAACAATTA
ATAGACTGGATGGAGGCGGATAAAGTTGCAGGACCACTTCTGCGCTCGGCCCTTCCGGCTGGCTGGTTTA
TTGCTGATAAATCTGGAGCCGGTGAGCGTGGGTCTCGCGGTATCATTGCAGCACTGGGGCCAGATGGTAA
GCCCTCCCGTATCGTAGTTATCTACACGACGGGGAGTCAGGCAACTATGGATGAACGAAATAGACAGATC
GCTGAGATAGGTGCCTCACTGATTAAGCATTGGTAACTGTCAGACCAAGTTTACTCATATATACTTTAGA
TTGATTTAAAACTTCATTTTTAATTTAAAAGGATCTAGGTGAAGATCCTTTTTGATAATCTCATGACCAA
AATCCCTTAACGTGAGTTTTCGTTCCACTGAGCGTCAGACCCCGTAGAAAAGATCAAAGGATCTTCTTGA
GATCCTTTTTTTCTGCGCGTAATCTGCTGCTTGCAAACAAAAAAACCACCGCTACCAGCGGTGGTTTGTT
TGCCGGATCAAGAGCTACCAACTCTTTTTCCGAAGGTAACTGGCTTCAGCAGAGCGCAGATACCAAATAC
TGTTCTTCTAGTGTAGCCGTAGTTAGGCCACCACTTCAAGAACTCTGTAGCACCGCCTACATACCTCGCT
CTGCTAATCCTGTTACCAGTGGCTGCTGCCAGTGGCGATAAGTCGTGTCTTACCGGGTTGGACTCAAGAC
GATAGTTACCGGATAAGGCGCAGCGGTCGGGCTGAACGGGGGGTTCGTGCACACAGCCCAGCTTGGAGCG
AACGACCTACACCGAACTGAGATACCTACAGCGTGAGCTATGAGAAAGCGCCACGCTTCCCGAAGGGAGA
AAGGCGGACAGGTATCCGGTAAGCGGCAGGGTCGGAACAGGAGAGCGCACGAGGGAGCTTCCAGGGGGAA
ACGCCTGGTATCTTTATAGTCCTGTCGGGTTTCGCCACCTCTGACTTGAGCGTCGATTTTTGTGATGCTC
GTCAGGGGGGCGGAGCCTATGGAAAAACGCCAGCAACGCGGCCTTTTTACGGTTCCTGGCCTTTTGCTGG
CCTTTTGCTCACATGGCTCGACA
