>Addgene plasmid #105765 | pD765 FDFT1 3'UTR | depositor partial sequence | sequence record 200282 | backbone
AGATCTGCGCAGCACCATGGCCTGAAATAACCTCTGAAAGAGGAACTTGGTTAGGTACCTTCTGAGGCGG
AAAGAACCAGCTGTGGAATGTGTGTCAGTTAGGGTGTGGAAAGTCCCCAGGCTCCCCAGCAGGCAGAAGT
ATGCAAAGCATGCATCTCAATTAGTCAGCAACCAGGTGTGGAAAGTCCCCAGGCTCCCCAGCAGGCAGAA
GTATGCAAAGCATGCATCTCAATTAGTCAGCAACCATAGTCCCGCCCCTAACTCCGCCCATCCCGCCCCT
AACTCCGCCCAGTTCCGCCCATTCTCCGCCCCATGGCTGACTAATTTTTTTTATTTATGCAGAGGCCGAG
GCCGCCTCGGCCTCTGAGCTATTCCAGAAGTAGTGAGGAGGCTTTTTTGGAGGCCTAGGCTTTTGCAAAA
AGCTTGATTCTTCTGACACAACAGTCTCGAACTTAAGCTGCAGAAGTTGGTCGTGAGGCACTGGGCAGGT
AAGTATCAAGGTTACAAGACAGGTTTAAGGAGACCAATAGAAACTGGGCTTGTCGAGACAGAGAAGACTC
TTGCGTTTCTGATAGGCACCTATTGGTCTTACTGACATCCACTTTGCCTTTCTCTCCACAGGTGTCCACT
CCCAGTTCAATTACAGCTCTTAAGGCTAGAGTACTTAATACGACTCACTATAGGCTAGCCACCATGGCTT
CCAAGGTGTACGACCCCGAGCAACGCAAACGCATGATCACTGGGCCTCAGTGGTGGGCTCGCTGCAAGCA
AATGAACGTGCTGGACTCCTTCATCAACTACTATGATTCCGAGAAGCACGCCGAGAACGCCGTGATTTTT
CTGCATGGTAACGCTGCCTCCAGCTACCTGTGGAGGCACGTCGTGCCTCACATCGAGCCCGTGGCTAGAT
GCATCATCCCTGATCTGATCGGAATGGGTAAGTCCGGCAAGAGCGGGAATGGCTCATATCGCCTCCTGGA
TCACTACAAGTACCTCACCGCTTGGTTCGAGCTGCTGAACCTTCCAAAGAAAATCATCTTTGTGGGCCAC
GACTGGGGGGCTTGTCTGGCCTTTCACTACTCCTACGAGCACCAAGACAAGATCAAGGCCATCGTCCATG
CTGAGAGTGTCGTGGACGTGATCGAGTCCTGGGACGAGTGGCCTGACATCGAGGAGGATATCGCCCTGAT
CAAGAGCGAAGAGGGCGAGAAAATGGTGCTTGAGAATAACTTCTTCGTCGAGACCATGCTCCCAAGCAAG
ATCATGCGGAAACTGGAGCCTGAGGAGTTCGCTGCCTACCTGGAGCCATTCAAGGAGAAGGGCGAGGTTA
GACGGCCTACCCTCTCCTGGCCTCGCGAGATCCCTCTCGTTAAGGGAGGCAAGCCCGACGTCGTCCAGAT
TGTCCGCAACTACAACGCCTACCTTCGGGCCAGCGACGATCTGCCTAAGATGTTCATCGAGTCCGACCCT
GGGTTCTTTTCCAACGCTATTGTCGAGGGAGCTAAGAAGTTCCCTAACACCGAGTTCGTGAAGGTGAAGG
GCCTCCACTTCAGCCAGGAGGACGCTCCAGATGAAATGGGTAAGTACATCAAGAGCTTCGTGGAGCGCGT
GCTGAAGAACGAGCAGTAATTCTAGGCGATCGCTCGAGCCCGGGAATTCGTTTATCACAAGTTTGTACAA
AAAAGTTGGCNNNNNNNNNNNCCAACTTTCTTGTACAAAGTGGTGATAAACCTAGAGCGGCCGCTGGCCG
CAATAAAATATCTTTATTTTCATTACATCTGTGTGTTGGTTTTTTGTGTGAGGATCTAAATGAGTCTTCG
GACCTCGCGGGGGCCGCTTAAGCGGTGGTTAGGGTTTGTCTGACGCGGGGGGAGGGGGAAGGAACGAAAC
ACTCTCATTCGGAGGCGGCTCGGGGTTTGGTCTTGGTGGCCACGGGCACGCAGAAGAGCGCCGCGATCCT
CTTAAGCACCCCCCCGCCCTCCGTGGAGGCGGGGGTTTGGTCGGCGGGTGGTAACTGGCGGGCCGCTGAC
TCGGGCGGGTCGCGCGCCCCAGAGTGTGACCTTTTCGGTCTGCTCGCAGACCCCCGGGCGGCGCCGCCGC
GGCGGCGACGGGCTCGCTGGGTCCTAGGCTCCATGGGGACCGTATACGTGGACAGGCTCTGGAGCATCCG
CACGACTGCGGTGATATTACCGGAGACCTTCTGCGGGACGAGCCGGGTCACGCGGCTGACGCGGAGCGTC
CGTTGGGCGACAAACACCAGGACGGGGCACAGGTACACTATCTTGTCACCCGGAGGCGCGAGGGACTGCA
GGAGCTTCAGGGAGTGGCGCAGCTGCTTCATCCCCGTGGCCCGTTGCTCGCGTTTGCTGGCGGTGTCCCC
GGAAGAAATATATTTGCATGTCTTTAGTTCTATGATGACACAAACCCCGCCCAGCGTCTTGTCATTGGCG
AATTCGAACACGCAGATGCAGTCGGGGCGGCGCGGTCCCAGGTCCACTTCGCATATTAAGGTGACGCGTG
TGGCCTCGAACACCGAGCGACCCTGCAGCGACCCGCTTAAAAGCTTGGCATTCCGGTACTGTTGGTAAAG
CCACCATGGCCGATGCTAAGAACATTAAGAAGGGCCCTGCTCCCTTCTACCCTCTGGAGGATGGCACCGC
TGGCGAGCAGCTGCACAAGGCCATGAAGAGGTATGCCCTGGTGCCTGGCACCATTGCCTTCACCGATGCC
CACATTGAGGTGGACATCACCTATGCCGAGTACTTCGAGATGTCTGTGCGCCTGGCCGAGGCCATGAAGA
GGTACGGCCTGAACACCAACCACCGCATCGTGGTGTGCTCTGAGAACTCTCTGCAGTTCTTCATGCCAGT
GCTGGGCGCCCTGTTCATCGGAGTGGCCGTGGCCCCTGCTAACGACATTTACAACGAGCGCGAGCTGCTG
AACAGCATGGGCATTTCTCAGCCTACCGTGGTGTTCGTGTCTAAGAAGGGCCTGCAGAAGATCCTGAACG
TGCAGAAGAAGCTGCCTATCATCCAGAAGATCATCATCATGGACTCTAAGACCGACTACCAGGGCTTCCA
GAGCATGTACACATTCGTGACATCTCATCTGCCTCCTGGCTTCAACGAGTACGACTTCGTGCCAGAGTCT
TTCGACAGGGACAAAACCATTGCCCTGATCATGAACAGCTCTGGGTCTACCGGCCTGCCTAAGGGCGTGG
CCCTGCCTCATCGCACCGCCTGTGTGCGCTTCTCTCACGCCCGCGACCCTATTTTCGGCAACCAGATCAT
CCCCGACACCGCTATTCTGAGCGTGGTGCCATTCCACCACGGCTTCGGCATGTTCACCACCCTGGGCTAC
CTGATTTGCGGCTTTCGGGTGGTGCTGATGTACCGCTTCGAGGAGGAGCTGTTCCTGCGCAGCCTGCAAG
ACTACAAAATTCAGTCTGCCCTGCTGGTGCCAACCCTGTTCAGCTTCTTCGCTAAGAGCACCCTGATCGA
CAAGTACGACCTGTCTAACCTGCACGAGATTGCCTCTGGCGGCGCCCCACTGTCTAAGGAGGTGGGCGAA
GCCGTGGCCAAGCGCTTTCATCTGCCAGGCATCCGCCAGGGCTACGGCCTGACCGAGACAACCAGCGCCA
TTCTGATTACCCCAGAGGGCGACGACAAGCCTGGCGCCGTGGGCAAGGTGGTGCCATTCTTCGAGGCCAA
GGTGGTGGACCTGGACACCGGCAAGACCCTGGGAGTGAACCAGCGCGGCGAGCTGTGTGTGCGCGGCCCT
ATGATTATGTCCGGCTACGTGAATAACCCTGAGGCCACAAACGCCCTGATCGACAAGGACGGCTGGCTGC
ACTCTGGCGACATTGCCTACTGGGACGAGGACGAGCACTTCTTCATCGTGGACCGCCTGAAGTCTCTGAT
CAAGTACAAGGGCTACCAGGTGGCCCCAGCCGAGCTGGAGTCTATCCTGCTGCAGCACCCTAACATTTTC
GACGCCGGAGTGGCCGGCCTGCCCGACGACGATGCCGGCGAGCTGCCTGCCGCCGTCGTCGTGCTGGAAC
ACGGCAAGACCATGACCGAGAAGGAGATCGTGGACTATGTGGCCAGCCAGGTGACAACCGCCAAGAAGCT
GCGCGGCGGAGTGGTGTTCGTGGACGAGGTGCCCAAGGGCCTGACCGGCAAGCTGGACGCCCGCAAGATC
CGCGAGATCCTGATCAAGGCTAAGAAAGGCGGCAAGATCGCCGTGTAATAATTCTAGAGTCGGGGCGGCC
GGCCGCTTCGAGCAGACATGATAAGATACATTGATGAGTTTGGACAAACCACAACTAGAATGCAGTGAAA
AAAATGCTTTATTTGTGAAATTTGTGATGCTATTGCTTTATTTGTAACCATTATAAGCTGCAATAAACAA
GTTAACAACAACAATTGCATTCATTTTATGTTTCAGGTTCAGGGGGAGGTGTGGGAGGTTTTTTAAAGCA
AGTAAAACCTCTACAAATGTGGTAAAATCGATAAGGATCCAGGTGGCACTTTTCGGGGAAATGTGCGCGG
AACCCCTATTTGTTTATTTTTCTAAATACATTCAAATATGTATCCGCTCATGAGACAATAACCCTGATAA
ATGCTTCAATAATATTGAAAAAGGAAGAGTATGAGTATTCAACATTTCCGTGTCGCCCTTATTCCCTTTT
TTGCGGCATTTTGCCTTCCTGTTTTTGCTCACCCAGAAACGCTGGTGAAAGTAAAAGATGCTGAAGATCA
GTTGGGTGCACGAGTGGGTTACATCGAACTGGATCTCAACAGCGGTAAGATCCTTGAGAGTTTTCGCCCC
GAAGAACGTTTTCCAATGATGAGCACTTTTAAAGTTCTGCTATGTGGCGCGGTATTATCCCGTATTGACG
CCGGGCAAGAGCAACTCGGTCGCCGCATACACTATTCTCAGAATGACTTGGTTGAGTACTCACCAGTCAC
AGAAAAGCATCTTACGGATGGCATGACAGTAAGAGAATTATGCAGTGCTGCCATAACCATGAGTGATAAC
ACTGCGGCCAACTTACTTCTGACAACGATCGGAGGACCGAAGGAGCTAACCGCTTTTTTGCACAACATGG
GGGATCATGTAACTCGCCTTGATCGTTGGGAACCGGAGCTGAATGAAGCCATACCAAACGACGAGCGTGA
CACCACGATGCCTGTAGCAATGGCAACAACGTTGCGCAAACTATTAACTGGCGAACTACTTACTCTAGCT
TCCCGGCAACAATTAATAGACTGGATGGAGGCGGATAAAGTTGCAGGACCACTTCTGCGCTCGGCCCTTC
CGGCTGGCTGGTTTATTGCTGATAAATCTGGAGCCGGTGAGCGTGGGTCTCGCGGTATCATTGCAGCACT
GGGGCCAGATGGTAAGCCCTCCCGTATCGTAGTTATCTACACGACGGGGAGTCAGGCAACTATGGATGAA
CGAAATAGACAGATCGCTGAGATAGGTGCCTCACTGATTAAGCATTGGTAACTGTCAGACCAAGTTTACT
CATATATACTTTAGATTGATTTAAAACTTCATTTTTAATTTAAAAGGATCTAGGTGAAGATCCTTTTTGA
TAATCTCATGACCAAAATCCCTTAACGTGAGTTTTCGTTCCACTGAGCGTCAGACCCCGTAGAAAAGATC
AAAGGATCTTCTTGAGATCCTTTTTTTCTGCGCGTAATCTGCTGCTTGCAAACAAAAAAACCACCGCTAC
CAGCGGTGGTTTGTTTGCCGGATCAAGAGCTACCAACTCTTTTTCCGAAGGTAACTGGCTTCAGCAGAGC
GCAGATACCAAATACTGTTCTTCTAGTGTAGCCGTAGTTAGGCCACCACTTCAAGAACTCTGTAGCACCG
CCTACATACCTCGCTCTGCTAATCCTGTTACCAGTGGCTGCTGCCAGTGGCGATAAGTCGTGTCTTACCG
GGTTGGACTCAAGACGATAGTTACCGGATAAGGCGCAGCGGTCGGGCTGAACGGGGGGTTCGTGCACACA
GCCCAGCTTGGAGCGAACGACCTACACCGAACTGAGATACCTACAGCGTGAGCTATGAGAAAGCGCCACG
CTTCCCGAAGGGAGAAAGGCGGACAGGTATCCGGTAAGCGGCAGGGTCGGAACAGGAGAGCGCACGAGGG
AGCTTCCAGGGGGAAACGCCTGGTATCTTTATAGTCCTGTCGGGTTTCGCCACCTCTGACTTGAGCGTCG
ATTTTTGTGATGCTCGTCAGGGGGGCGGAGCCTATGGAAAAACGCCAGCAACGCGGCCTTTTTACGGTTC
CTGGCCTTTTGCTGGCCTTTTGCTCACATGGCTCGAC
